>Addgene plasmid #154874 | LIC4B-His-TEV-TAK1-TAB1 | addgene full sequence | sequence record 313580 | Addgene NGS Result
GGTGCTGACCCCGGATGAAGTGGTTCGCATCCTCGGTTTTCTGGAAGGCGAGCATCGTTTGTTCGCCCAG
GACTCTAGCTATAGTTCTAGTGGTTGGCTACGTATACTCCGGACTATTAATAGATCATGGAGATAATTAA
AATGATAACCATCTCGCAAATAAATAAGTATTTTACTGTTTTCGTAACAGTTTTGTAATAAAAAAACCTA
TAACTATTCCGGATTATTCATACCGTCCCACCATCGGGCGCGGATCCCGGTCCGATGGGTTCTTCTCACC
ATCACCATCACCATGAAAACCTGTACTTCCAATCCAATGCATCGTTGCACATGATCGACTACAAGGAAAT
CGAGGTTGAAGAGGTGGTGGGAAGGGGCGCTTTCGGAGTGGTCTGTAAGGCTAAGTGGCGTGCTAAGGAC
GTTGCCATCAAGCAGATCGAGTCCGAATCTGAGCGCAAGGCTTTCATCGTGGAACTGAGGCAACTCTCTA
GAGTCAACCACCCTAACATCGTTAAGCTGTACGGAGCTTGCCTCAACCCAGTGTGTTTGGTCATGGAATA
CGCCGAGGGTGGCAGCTTGTACAACGTCCTGCACGGCGCTGAGCCACTGCCGTACTACACCGCTGCTCAC
GCTATGAGCTGGTGCCTCCAGTGTTCACAAGGAGTTGCTTACTTGCACTCCATGCAGCCCAAGGCCCTGA
TCCACCGTGATCTCAAGCCCCCTAACCTGCTCTTGGTTGCTGGAGGTACAGTGTTGAAGATCTGCGACTT
CGGCACCGCCTGTGATATCCAAACCCACATGACTAACAACAAGGGATCGGCTGCCTGGATGGCTCCTGAA
GTGTTCGAGGGTAGCAACTACTCAGAGAAGTGCGACGTGTTCTCCTGGGGTATCATCCTCTGGGAAGTCA
TCACCCGTCGCAAGCCATTCGATGAGATCGGCGGACCGGCTTTCAGGATCATGTGGGCCGTGCACAACGG
CACTAGACCACCGCTCATCAAGAACTTGCCCAAGCCTATCGAGTCACTGATGACACGTTGCTGGTCGAAG
GACCCATCCCAGCGCCCGTCTATGGAGGAAATCGTCAAGATCATGACTCACCTCATGAGGTACTTCCCCG
GTGCCGACGAACCCTTGCAGTACCCTTGTCAACACAGCCTGCCCCCTGGCGAGGATGGCAGAGTTGAGCC
ATACGTTGATTTCGCCGAGTTCTACAGGTTGTGGAGCGTTGACCACGGAGAGTGATAATAACATTGGAAG
TGGATAACGGATCCGAATTCGAGCGCCGTCGACAAGCTTGCGGCCGCACTCGAGGCATGCGGTACCAAGC
TTGTCGAGAAGTACTAGAGGATCATAATCAGCCATACCACATTTGTAGAGGTTTTACTTGCTTTAAAAAA
CCTCCCACACCTCCCCCTGAACCTGAAACATAAAATGAATGCAATTGTTGTTGTTAACTTGTTTATTGCA
GCTTATAATGGTTACAAATAAAGCAATAGCATCACAAATTTCACAAATAAAGCATTTTTTTCACTGCATT
CTAGTTGTGGTTTGTCCAAACTCATCAATGTATCTTATCATGTCTGGATCTGATCACTGCTTGAGCCTAG
GAGATCCGAACCAGATAAGTGAAATCTAGTTCCAAACTATTTTGTCATTTTTAATTTTCGTATTAGCTTA
CGACGCTACACCCAGTTCCCATCTATTTTGTCACTCTTCCCTAAATAATCCTTAAAAACTCCATTTCCAC
CCCTCCCAGTTCCCAACTATTTTGTCCGCCCACAGCGGGGCATTTTTCTTCCTGTTATGTTTTTAATCAA
ACATCCTGCCAACTCCATGTGACAAACCGTCATCTTCGGCTACTTTTTCTCTGTCACAGAATGAAAATTT
TTCTGTCATCTCTTCGTTATTAATGTTTGTAATTGACTGAATATCAACGCTTATTTGCAGCCTGAATGGC
GAATGGG
[124 nt withheld, positions 1968-2091]
C
[91 nt withheld, positions 2093-2183]
A
[49 nt withheld, positions 2185-2233]
CCTTTGACGTTGGAGTCCACGTTCTT
[37 nt withheld, positions 2260-2296]
ACCCTATCTCGGTCTATTCTTTTGATTTATAAGGGATTTTGCCGATTTCGGCCTATTGGTTAAAAAATGA
GCTGATTTAACAAAAATTTAACGCGAATTTTAACAAACTATTAACGTTTACAATTTCAGGTGGCACTTTT
CGGGGAAATGTGCGCGGAACCCCTATTTGTTTATTTTTCTAAATACATTCAAATATGTATCCGCTCATGA
GACAATAACCCTGATAAATGCTTCAATACTATTGAAAAAGGAAGAGTATGAGTATTCAACATTTCCGTGT
CGCCCTTATTCCCTTTTTTGCGGCATTTTGCCTTCCTGTTTTTGCTCACCCAGAAACGCTGGTGAAAGTA
AAAGATGCTGAAGATCAGTTGGGTGCACGAGTGGGTTACATCGAACTGGATCTCAACAGCGGTAAGATCC
TTGAGAGTTTTCGCCCCGAAGAACGTTTTCCAATGATGAGCACTTTTAAAGTTCTGCTATGTGGCGCGGT
ATTATCCCGTATTGACGCCGGGCAAGAGCAACTCGGTCGCCGCATACACTATTCTCAGAATGACTTGGTT
GAGTACTCACCAGTCACAGAAAAGCATCTTACGGATGGCATGACAGTAAGAGAATTATGCAGTGCTGCCA
TAACCATGAGTGATAACACTGCGGCCAACTTACTTCTGACAACGATCGGAGGACCGAAGGAGCTAACCGC
TTTTTTGCACAACATGGGGGATCATGTAACTCGCCTTGATCGTTGGGAACCGGAGCTGAATGAAGCCATA
CCAAACGACGAGCGTGACACCACGATGCCTGTAGCAATGGCAACAACGTTGCGCAAACTATTAACTGGCG
AACTACTTACTCTAGCTTCCCGGCAACAATTAATAGACTGGATGGAGGCGGATAAAGTTGCAGGACCACT
TCTGCGCTCGGCCCTTCCGGCTGGCTGGTTTATTGCTGATAAATCTGGAGCCGGTGAGCGTGGGTCTCGC
GGTATCATTGCAGCACTGGGGCCAGATGGTAAGCCCTCCCGTATCGTAGTTATCTACACGACGGGGAGTC
AGGCAACTATGGATGAACGAAATAGACAGATCGCTGAGATAGGTGCCTCACTGATTAAGCATTGGTAACT
GTCAGACCAAGTTTACTCATATATACTTTAGATTGATTTAAAACTTCATTTTTAATTTAAAAGGATCTAG
GTGAAGATCCTTTTTGATAATCTCATGACCAAAATCCCTTAACGTGAGTTTTCGTTCCACTGAGCGTCAG
ACCCCGTAGAAAAGATCAAAGGATCTTCTTGAGATCCTTTTTTTCTGCGCGTAATCTGCTGCTTGCAAAC
AAAAAAACCACCGCTACCAGCGGTGGTTTGTTTGCCGGATCAAGAGCTACCAACTCTTTTTCCGAAGGTA
ACTGGCTTCAGCAGAGCGCAGATACCAAATACTGTTCTTCTAGTGTAGCCGTAGTTAGGCCACCACTTCA
AGAACTCTGTAGCACCGCCTACATACCTCGCTCTGCTAATCCTGTTACCAGTGGCTGCTGCCAGTGGCGA
TAAGTCGTGTCTTACCGGGTTGGACTCAAGACGATAGTTACCGGATAAGGCGCAGCGGTCGGGCTGAACG
GGGGGTTCGTGCACACAGCCCAGCTTGGAGCGAACGACCTACACCGAACTGAGATACCTACAGCGTGAGC
TATGAGAAAGCGCCACGCTTCCCGAAGGGAGAAAGGCGGACAGGTATCCGGTAAGCGGCAGGGTCGGAAC
AGGAGAGCGCACGAGGGAGCTTCCAGGGGGAAACGCCTGGTATCTTTATAGTCCTGTCGGGTTTCGCCAC
CTCTGACTTGAGCGTCGATTTTTGTGATGCTCGTCAGGGGGGCGGAGCCTATGGAAAAACGCCAGCAACG
CGGCCTTTTTACGGTTCCTGGCCTTTTGCTGGCCTTTTGCTCACATGTTCTTTCCTGCGTTATCCCCTGA
TTCTGTGGATAACCGTATTACCGCCTTTGAGTGAGCTGATACCGCTCGCCGCAGCCGAACGACCGAGCGC
AGCGAGTCAGTGAGCGAGGAAGCGGAAGAGCGCCTGATGCGGTATTTTCTCCTTACGCATCTGTGCGGTA
TTTCACACCGCATAGACCAGCCGCGTAACCTGGCAAAATCGGTTACGGTTGAGTAATAAATGGATGCCCT
GCGTAAGCGGGTGTGGGCGGACAATAAAGTCTTAAACTGAACAAAATAGATCTAAACTATGACAATAAAG
TCTTAAACTAGACAGAATAGTTGTAAACTGAAATCAGTCCAGTTATGCTGTGAAAAAGCATACTGGACTT
TTGTTATGGCTAAAGCAAACTCTTCATTTTCTGAAGTGCAAATTGCCCGTCGTATTAAAGAGGGGCGTGG
CCAAGGGCATGGTAAAGACTATATTCGCGGCGTTGTGACAATTTACCGAACAACTCCGCGGCCGGGAAGC
CGATCTCGGCTTGAACGAATTGTTAGGTGGCGGTACTTGGGTCGATATCAAAGTGCATCACTTCTTCCCG
TATGCCCAACTTTGTATAGAGAGCCACTGCGGGATCGTCACCGTAATCTGCTTGCACGTAGATCACATAA
GCACCAAGCGCGTTGGCCTCATGCTTGAGGAGATTGATGAGCGCGGTGGCAATGCCCTGCCTCCGGTGCT
CGCCGGAGACTGCGAGATCATAGATATAGATCTCACTACGCGGCTGCTCAAACTTGGGCAGAACGTAAGC
CGCGAGAGCGCCAACAACCGCTTCTTGGTCGAAGGCAGCAAGCGCGATGAATGTCTTACTACGGAGCAAG
TTCCCGAGGTAATCGGAGTCCGGCTGATGTTGGGAGTAGGTGGCTACGTCTCCGAACTCACGACCGAAAA
GATCAAGAGCAGCCCGCATGGATTTGACTTGGTCAGGGCCGAGCCTACATGTGCGAATGATGCCCATACT
TGAGCCACCTAACTTTGTTTTAGGGCGACTGCCCTGCTGCGTAACATCGTTGCTGCTCCATAACATCAAA
CATCGACCCACGGCGTAACGCGCTTGCTGCTTGGATGCCCGAGGCATAGACTGTACAAAAAAACAGTCAT
AACAAGCCATGAAAACCGCCACTGCGCCGTTACCACCGCTGCGTTCGGTCAAGGTTCTGGACCAGTTGCG
TGAGCGCATACGCTACTTGCATTACAGTTTACGAACCGAACAGGCTTATGTCAACTGGGTTCGTGCCTTC
ATCCGTTTCCACGGTGTGCGTCACCCGGCAACCTTGGGCAGCAGCGAAGTCGAGGCATTTCTGTCCTGGC
TGGCGAACGAGCGCAAGGTTTCGGTCTCCACGCATCGTCAGGCATTGGCGGCCTTGCTGTTCTTCTACGG
CAAGGTGCTGTGCACGGATCTGCCCTGGCTTCAGGAGATCGGAAGACCTCGGCCGTCGCGGCGCTTGCCG
GT
Features (pLannotate 1.2.2; 18 found; start..end, strand, type, name):
    124..213     +  promoter       polyhedrin promoter: polh from Autographa californica; promoter for the baculovirus polyhedrin gene
    277..294     +  CDS            6xHis: 6xHis affinity tag
    295..311     +  CDS            TEV site (fragment): tobacco etch virus (TEV) protease recognition and cleavage site
    334..1158    +  CDS            Map3k7 (fragment): M3K7_MOUSE - Also known as Tak1. Experimental evidence at protein level: Swiss-Prot protein existence level 1. Serine/threonine kinase which acts as an essential component of the MAP kinase signal transduction pathway. Plays an important role in the cascades of cellular responses evoked by changes in the environment. Mediates signal transduction of TRAF6, various cytokines including interleukin-1 (IL-1), transforming growth factor-beta (TGFB), TGFB-related factors like BMP2 and BMP4, toll-like receptors (TLR), tumor necrosis factor receptor CD40 and B-cell receptor (BCR) (PubMed:10748100, PubM
   1153..1242    +  CDS            Tab1 (fragment): TAB1_MOUSE - Also known as Map3k7ip1. Experimental evidence at protein level: Swiss-Prot protein existence level 1. May be an important signaling intermediate between TGFB receptors and MAP3K7/TAK1. May play an important role in mammalian embryogenesis. From Mus musculus (Mouse).
   1350..1433    +  CDS            large T antigen (fragment): large T antigen from SV40 (simian virus 40)
   1456..1590    +  polyA_signal   SV40 poly(A) signal: SV40 polyadenylation signal
   1619..1784    -  mobile_element Tn7L: mini-Tn7 element (left end of the Tn7 transposon) Tn7
   1947..1963    +  CDS            lacZα (fragment): LacZα fragment of β-galactosidase; lacZ fragment
   1968..2422    +  rep_origin     f1 ori (sequence partly withheld): f1 bacteriophage origin of replication; arrow indicates direction of (+) strand synthesis
   2449..2553    +  promoter       AmpR promoter: bla
   2554..3414    +  CDS            AmpR: β-lactamase; bla; confers resistance to ampicillin, carbenicillin, and related antibiotics
   3585..4173    +  rep_origin     ori: high-copy-number ColE1/pMB1/pBR322/pUC origin of replication
   4359..4410    -  misc_feature   bom (fragment): basis of mobility region from pBR322
   4478..4702    -  mobile_element Tn7R: mini-Tn7 element (right end of the Tn7 transposon) Tn7
   4769..5302    -  CDS            GmR: gentamycin acetyltransferase; aacC1; confers resistance to gentamycin
   5472..5500    -  promoter       Pc promoter: intI1 (promoter lies within the coding sequence); class 1 integron promoter
   5478..97      -  CDS            YPR2_ECOLX (fragment) (across the origin): Protein predicted: Swiss-Prot protein existence level 4. From Escherichia coli.
