[The description below was written by a language model from this plasmid's Addgene catalogue record and pLannotate feature annotations shown in this document.]
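Description:
LIC4B-His-TEV-TAK1-TAB1 is an insect-cell expression plasmid built on the LIC4B backbone, which the feature table shows to be a baculovirus transfer (donor) vector of the Tn7-transposition type. It is propagated in E. coli through a high-copy ColE1/pUC-type origin and selected with ampicillin via the β-lactamase gene; an f1 origin is also present. The Tn7L and Tn7R ends bracket a mini-Tn7 element containing the expression cassette and a gentamicin acetyltransferase gene driven by the Pc promoter. This arrangement allows site-specific transposition of the cassette into a baculovirus shuttle genome (bacmid) in a suitable bacterial host, with gentamicin resistance marking the transposed segment.

The payload is a codon-optimized human TAK1-TAB1 fusion placed under the baculovirus polyhedrin promoter, a very strong late promoter used for high-level protein production in infected insect cells, and terminated by an SV40 polyadenylation signal. An N-terminal 6xHis tag followed by a TEV protease site allows affinity purification and subsequent tag removal. The annotation identifies a fragment of the TAK1 (MAP3K7) kinase joined directly to a short fragment of TAB1. The automated tool matched these to the mouse orthologues, whereas the catalogue lists the insert as human, which probably reflects sequence conservation rather than a true discrepancy. The sequenced record is 5,728 nt, slightly shorter than the stated total size of 5,748 bp. According to the record, the construct was used to produce protein for crystallography, yielding a deposited structure in work on type II inhibitors of TAK1.
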