Addgene plasmid #154874: LIC4B-His-TEV-TAK1-TAB1
Purpose: Insect cell optimized TAK1-TAB1 construct used to solve structure and deposit PDB ID: 4O91
Depositing lab: Kenneth Westover. Depositing organization: University of Texas Southwestern Medical Center. Publication: Discovery of type II inhibitors of TGFbeta-activated kinase 1 (TAK1) and mitogen-activated protein kinase kinase kinase kinase 2 (MAP4K2). Tan L, Nomanbhoy T, Gurbani D, Patricelli M, Hunter J, Geng J, Herhaus L, Zhang J, Pauls E, Ham Y, Choi HG, Xie T, Deng X, Buhrlage SJ, Sim T, Cohen P, Sapkota G, Westover KD, Gray NS. J Med Chem. 2015 Jan 8;58(1):183-96. doi: 10.1021/jm500480k. Epub 2014 Jul 30. PubMed 25075558.
Backbone
  Vector backbone: LIC4B
  Backbone size w/o insert (bp): 4500
  Total vector size (bp): 5748
  Vector type: Insect Expression
Growth in bacteria
  Bacterial resistance: Ampicillin, 100 μg/mL
  Growth temperature: 30°C
  Growth strain: DH5alpha
  Copy number: Unknown
Gene/Insert
  Gene/Insert name: TAK1-TAB1
  Species: H. sapiens (human)
  Mutation: Codon optimized
  Entrez Gene: TAB1 (a.k.a. 3'-Tab1, MAP3K7IP1)
  Promoter: polyhedrin
  Tag / fusion protein: LIC TEV His
  Cloning method: Unknown
  Sequencing primers: 5′ AGGGAAGAAAGCGAAAGGAG
Terms and licenses: Academic/Nonprofit Terms; Industry Terms: Not Available to Industry
How to cite: LIC4B-His-TEV-TAK1-TAB1 was a gift from Kenneth Westover (Addgene plasmid # 154874 ; http://n2t.net/addgene:154874 ; RRID:Addgene_154874)
